Addgene plasmid #125004: OA-1045B
Purpose: Expresses gRNAs targeting hid, eve, and hedgehog
Depositing lab: Omar Akbari. Depositing organization: University of California, San Diego (UCSD). Publication: Engineered reproductively isolated species drive reversible population replacement. Buchman A, Shriner I, Yang T, Liu J, Antoshechkin I, Marshall JM, Perry MW, Akbari OS. Nat Commun. 2021 Jun 2;12(1):3281. doi: 10.1038/s41467-021-23531-z. PubMed 34078888.
Backbone
  Vector backbone: attB
  Backbone size w/o insert (bp): 7473
  Total vector size (bp): 10715
  Vector type: Insect Expression
Growth in bacteria
  Bacterial resistance: Ampicillin, 100 μg/mL
  Growth temperature: 37°C
  Growth strain: DH5alpha
  Copy number: High Copy
Gene/Insert
  Gene/Insert name: eve gRNA
  gRNA/shRNA sequence: ATCGTGCGGTGCTGAGAG
  Species: D. melanogaster (fly)
  Entrez Gene: eve (a.k.a. Dmel_CG2328, 10.5, 10.9, 14.10, 20.35, CG2328, Dm-eve, Dmel\CG2328, E(eve), EVE, Eve, Even, F, V, VI, dm-eve, eve2, even, l(2)46CFg, l(2)46CFh, l(2)46CFj, l(2)46CFp, l(2)46Ce, l(2)46Cg)
  Promoter: U6:3
  Cloning method: Gibson Cloning
  Sequencing primers: 5′ aaaaatggtgggcataatagtgttgtt; 3′ gGCTTCGAGACCGTGACCTACATC
Terms and licenses: Academic/Nonprofit Terms; Industry Terms: Not Available to Industry
How to cite: OA-1045B was a gift from Omar Akbari (Addgene plasmid # 125004 ; http://n2t.net/addgene:125004 ; RRID:Addgene_125004)
