[The description below was written by a language model from this plasmid's Addgene catalogue record, the feature table of its GenBank file and pLannotate feature annotations shown in this document.]
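Description:
OA-1045B is a Drosophila melanogaster transgenesis plasmid built on an attB backbone and designed to express several CRISPR guide RNAs in the fly. In bacteria it replicates from a high-copy ColE1/pUC-type origin under ampicillin selection (AmpR). It also retains an f1 origin, T7 and T3 promoters, and remnants of a lac/lacZα cloning region from the parental vector. For delivery into flies it carries a φC31 attB site, which allows integrase-mediated insertion into a genomic attP docking site. A mini-white gene serves as a dominant eye-colour marker for identifying transformants. A single loxP site lies next to mini-white.

The payload is an array of four RNA polymerase III guide RNA cassettes, each pairing a Drosophila U6 promoter with a target sequence, the Streptococcus pyogenes Cas9 gRNA scaffold and a short terminator. According to the construct title in the sequence record, the order is U6:3 driving an eve guide, U6:1 driving a hid guide, a gypsy chromatin insulator, then U6:1 and U6:3 driving two separate hedgehog guides. The catalogue entry lists only the eve gRNA as the insert, but its stated purpose and the annotations agree that hid, eve and hedgehog are all targeted. The gypsy insulator separates the two pairs of cassettes. No Cas9 or Cas9 derivative is encoded here, so that component must be supplied from another transgene.

The associated publication concerns engineered reproductively isolated species for reversible population replacement. The record does not say whether the guides are meant to direct cleavage or transcriptional modulation. The depositor's map totals 10,715 bp, slightly longer than the 10,698 nt sequenced record, although its header still carries the backbone's name and an outdated length.
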