LOCUS       attB 8150 bp ds-DNA linear 20-OCT-2008
DEFINITION  .
ACCESSION
VERSION
SOURCE      .
  ORGANISM  .
COMMENT
COMMENT     ApEinfo:methylated:0
COMMENT
FEATURES             Location/Qualifiers
     promoter        623..642
                     /note="T7 Promoter"
     gene            667..4802
                     /note="White dominant eye marker"
     misc_binding    4809..4842
                     /note="loxP"
     misc_binding    8218..8502
                     /note="attB site"
     promoter        8526..8545
                     /note="T3 promoter"
     PCR_primer      complement(8224..8247)
                     /note="attBseqR Primer 191"
                     /current=0
     PCR_primer      4699..4725
                     /note="attBseqF"
                     /current=0
     PCR_primer      4856..4877
                     /note="attB8seqF - Primer 190"
                     /current=0
     misc_feature    9730..9749
                     /note=""
     misc_feature    10564..10587
                     /note=""
     misc_feature    9730..10587
                     /note="Ampicillin R"
     misc_feature    4895..5322
                     /note="U6-3 Promoter"
     PCR_primer      4895..4919
                     /dnas_title="GAATTCTTTTTTGCTCACCTGTGAT"
                     /pair=""
                     /primer="GAATTCTTTTTTGCTCACCTGTGAT"
                     /current=0
     PCR_primer      4988..5012
                     /dnas_title="CAGGAAAGAATTCCTTTTAAAGTGT 922A"
                     /pair=""
                     /primer="CAGGAAAGAATTCCTTTTAAAGTGT 922A"
                     /current=0
     PCR_primer      4856..4919
                     /dnas_title="GGAATTGGGAATTGGGCAATATTTAAATGGCGGCGCGCCGAATTC
                     TTTTTTGCTCACCTGTGAT 940C1"
                     /pair=""
                     /primer="GGAATTGGGAATTGGGCAATATTTAAATGGCGGCGCGCCGAATTCTTTT
                     TTGCTCACCTGTGAT 940C1"
                     /current=0
     PCR_primer      5228..5247
                     /dnas_title="AGAGAGGGCGCCAGTGCTCA 922C"
                     /pair=""
                     /primer="AGAGAGGGCGCCAGTGCTCA"
                     /current=0
     PCR_primer      complement(5228..5247)
                     /dnas_title="TGAGCACTGGCGCCCTCTCT 922D"
                     /pair=""
                     /primer="TGAGCACTGGCGCCCTCTCT"
                     /current=0
     PCR_primer      complement(4988..5012)
                     /dnas_title="ACACTTTAAAAGGAATTCTTTCCTG 922B"
                     /pair=""
                     /primer="ACACTTTAAAAGGAATTCTTTCCTG"
                     /current=0
     promoter        5431..6227
                     /label=dU6-1 promoter
                     /note="RNA polymerase III promoter for Drosophila U6-1
                     snRNA (Port et al., 2014)"
     misc_feature    6228..6245
                     /note="gRNA target"
     misc_RNA        6246..6321
                     /note="scaffold"
     terminator      6322..6327
                     /note=""
     PCR_primer      complement(6210..6227)
                     /pair=""
                     /primer="CGAAGTTCACCCGGATAT"
                     /current=0
     PCR_primer      6246..6263
                     /pair=""
                     /primer="GTTTTAGAGCTAGAAATA"
                     /current=0
     PCR_primer      complement(6210..6269)
                     /dnas_title="ACTTGCTATTTCTAGCTCTAAAACTCATGCACGTGCATGTGCCGA
                     AGTTCACCCGGATAT 1045.C4"
                     /pair=""
                     /primer="ACTTGCTATTTCTAGCTCTAAAACTCATGCACGTGCATGTGCCGAAGTT
                     CACCCGGATAT"
                     /current=0
     PCR_primer      6234..6263
                     /dnas_title="GCACGTGCATGAGTTTTAGAGCTAGAAATA 1045.C5"
                     /pair=""
                     /primer="GCACGTGCATGAGTTTTAGAGCTAGAAATA"
                     /current=0
     misc_RNA        5341..5416
                     /note="scaffold"
     misc_feature    5323..5340
                     /note="eve target"
     terminator      5417..5422
                     /note=""
     PCR_primer      5341..5358
                     /pair=""
                     /primer="GTTTTAGAGCTAGAAATA"
                     /current=0
     PCR_primer      5286..5358
                     /dnas_title="GTTCGTATATATAGACCTATTTTCAATTTAACGTCGGATCGTGCG
                     GTGCTGAGAGGTTTTAGAGCTAGAAATA 1045.C1"
                     /pair=""
                     /primer="GTTCGTATATATAGACCTATTTTCAATTTAACGTCGGATCGTGCGGTGC
                     TGAGAGGTTTTAGAGCTAGAAATA"
                     /current=0
     PCR_primer      complement(6311..6327)
                     /pair=""
                     /primer="AAAAAAGCACCGACTCG"
                     /current=0
     protein_bind    6362..6747
                     /label=gypsy insulator
                     /bound_moiety="Su(Hw), CP190, and Mod(mdg4)67.2"
                     /note="chromatin insulator from Drosophila"
     promoter        6761..7557
                     /label=dU6-1 promoter
                     /note="RNA polymerase III promoter for Drosophila U6-1
                     snRNA (Port et al., 2014)"
     misc_RNA        7578..7653
                     /label=gRNA scaffold
                     /note="guide RNA scaffold for the Streptococcus pyogenes
                     CRISPR/Cas9 system"
     promoter        7654..8074
                     /label=dU6-3 promoter
                     /note="RNA polymerase III promoter for Drosophila U6-3
                     snRNA (Port et al., 2014)"
     misc_RNA        8095..8170
                     /label=gRNA scaffold
                     /note="guide RNA scaffold for the Streptococcus pyogenes
                     CRISPR/Cas9 system"
     misc_feature    8171..8176
                     /note=""
     PCR_primer      6360..6377
                     /pair=""
                     /primer="GCCACGTAATAAGTGTGC"
                     /current=0
     PCR_primer      6325..6377
                     /dnas_title="TTTAATTAAGGAACGCGGCCGCAACGGTACCTGCAGCCACGTAAT
                     AAGTGTGC 1045.C7"
                     /pair=""
                     /primer="TTTAATTAAGGAACGCGGCCGCAACGGTACCTGCAGCCACGTAATAAGT
                     GTGC"
                     /current=0
     PCR_primer      complement(8160..8176)
                     /pair=""
                     /primer="AAAAAAGCACCGACTCG"
                     /current=0
     PCR_primer      complement(8160..8233)
                     /dnas_title="GACCTACATCGTCGACACTAGTGGATCTCTAGAAAAAAGCACCGA
                     CTCG 1045.C8"
                     /pair=""
                     /primer="GACCTACATCGTCGACACTAGTGGATCTCTAGAAAAAAGCACCGACTCG
                     "
                     /current=0
     PCR_primer      complement(8287..8309)
                     /dnas_title="AGATGGGTGAGGTGGAGTACGCG 366A"
                     /pair=""
                     /primer="AGATGGGTGAGGTGGAGTACGCG"
                     /current=0
     PCR_primer      6709..6726
                     /dnas_title="TGCATACCTTTTCTTGCC 1045B.S1"
                     /pair=""
                     /primer="TGCATACCTTTTCTTGCC"
                     /current=0
     PCR_primer      complement(6709..6726)
                     /dnas_title="GGCAAGAAAAGGTATGCA 1045B.S2"
                     /pair=""
                     /primer="GGCAAGAAAAGGTATGCA"
                     /current=0
     misc_feature    5286..6356
                     /note="gBlock-1045A"
     PCR_primer      complement(8185..8202)
                     /pair=""
                     /primer="GAACAACTCTCAGGCTCC"
                     /current=0
     PCR_primer      complement(8185..8236)
                     /dnas_title="CGTGACCTACATCGTCGACACTAGTGGATCTCTAGAACAACTCTC
                     AGGCTCC 1045.C9.1"
                     /pair=""
                     /primer="CGTGACCTACATCGTCGACACTAGTGGATCTCTAGAACAACTCTCAGGC
                     TCC"
                     /current=1
     misc_feature    8075..8094
                     /note="gRNA target 1"
     PCR_primer      8076..8093
                     /dnas_title="TCCACTTCCCTTGCGCAT 1045B.S3"
                     /pair=""
                     /primer="TCCACTTCCCTTGCGCAT"
                     /current=0
     PCR_primer      complement(8076..8093)
                     /dnas_title="ATGCGCAAGGGAAGTGGA 1045B.S4"
                     /pair=""
                     /primer="ATGCGCAAGGGAAGTGGA"
                     /current=0
     misc_feature    7558..7577
                     /note="gRNA target 2"
     PCR_primer      7559..7576
                     /dnas_title="ATGCCACTCGACGTTCGA 1045B.S5"
                     /pair=""
                     /primer="ATGCCACTCGACGTTCGA"
                     /current=0
     PCR_primer      complement(7559..7576)
                     /dnas_title="TCGAACGTCGAGTGGCAT 1045B.S6"
                     /pair=""
                     /primer="TCGAACGTCGAGTGGCAT"
                     /current=0
     source          1..10715
                     /dnas_title="Vector
                     1045B-attB-white-U63-eve-gRNA-U61-hid-gRNA-gypsy-U61-hh1-g
                     RNA-U63-hh2-gRNA-gBlockA"
ORIGIN
        1 ctgnnnnnnn nnnnnnnnnn nnnnnnnnnn nnnnnnnnnn nnnnnnnnnn nnnnnnnnnn
       61 nnnnnnnnnn nnnnnnnnnn nnnnnnnnnn nnnnnnnnnn nnnnnnnnnn nnnnnnnnnn
      121 nnnnnnncnn nnnnnnnnnn nnnnnnnnnn nnnnnnnnnn nnnnnnnnnn nnnnnnnnnn
      181 nnnnnnnnnn nnnnnnnnnn nnnnnnnnnn nnnnnnnnna nnnnnnnnnn nnnnnnnnnn
      241 nnnnnnnnnn nnnnnnnnnn nnnnnnnnnc ctttgacgtt ggagtccacg ttctttnnnn
      301 nnnnnnnnnn nnnnnnnnnn nnnnnnnnnn nnnaccctat ctcggtctat tcttttgatt
      361 tataagggat tttgccgatt tcggcctatt ggttaaaaaa tgagctgatt taacaaaaat
      421 ttaacgcgaa ttttaacaaa atattaacgc ttacaatttc cattcgccat tcaggctgcg
      481 caactgttgg gaagggcgat cggtgcgggc ctcttcgcta ttacgccagc tggcgaaagg
      541 gggatgtgct gcaaggcgat taagttgggt aacgccaggg ttttcccagt cacgacgttg
      601 taaaacgacg gccagtgaat tgtaatacga ctcactatag ggcgaattgg gtacgtaccg
      661 ggcccctagt atgtatgtaa gttaataaaa cccatttttg cggaaagtag ataaaaaaaa
      721 catttttttt ttttactgca ctggatatca ttgaacttat ctgatcagtt ttaaatttac
      781 ttcgatccaa gggtatttga tgtaccaggt tctttcgatt acctctcact caaaatgaca
      841 ttccactcaa agtcagcgct gtttgcctcc ttctctgtcc acagaaatat cgccgtctct
      901 ttcgccgctg cgtccgctat ctctttcgcc accgtttgta gcgttacgta gcgtcaatgt
      961 ccgccttcag ttgcattttg tcagcggttt cgtgacgaag ctccaagcgg tttacgccat
     1021 caattaaaca caaagtgctg tgccaaaact cctctcgctt cttatttttg tttgtttttt
     1081 gagtgattgg ggtggtgatt ggttttgggt gggtaagcag gggaaagtgt gaaaaatccc
     1141 ggcaatgggc caagaggatc aggagctatt aattcgcgga ggcagcaaac acccatctgc
     1201 cgagcatctg aacaatgtga gtagtacatg tgcatacatc ttaagttcac ttgatctata
     1261 ggaactgcga ttgcaacatc aaattgtctg cggcgtgaga actgcgaccc acaaaaatcc
     1321 caaaccgcaa ttgcacaaac aaatagtgac acgaaacaga ttattctggt agctgttctc
     1381 gctatataag acaatttttg agatcatatc atgatcaaga catctaaagg cattcatttt
     1441 cgactatatt cttttttaca aaaaatataa caaccagata ttttaagctg atcctagatg
     1501 cacaaaaaat aaataaaagt ataaacctac ttcgtaggat acttcggggt actttttgtt
     1561 cggggttaga tgagcataac gcttgtagtt gatatttgag atcccctatc attgcagggt
     1621 gacagcggag cggcttcgca gagctgcatt aaccagggct tcgggcaggc caaaaactac
     1681 ggcacgctcc ggccacccag tccgccggag gactccggtt cagggagcgg ccaactagcc
     1741 gagaacctca cctatgcctg gcacaatatg gacatctttg gggcggtcaa tcagccgggc
     1801 tccggatggc ggcagctggt caaccggaca cgcggactat tctgcaacga gcgacacata
     1861 ccggcgccca ggaaacattt gctcaagaac ggtgagtttc tattcgcagt cggctgatct
     1921 gtgtgaaatc ttaataaagg gtccaattac caatttgaaa ctcagtttgc ggcgtggcct
     1981 atccgggcga acttttggcc gtgatgggca gttccggtgc cggaaagacg accctgctga
     2041 atgcccttgc ctttcgatcg ccgcagggca tccaagtatc gccatccggg atgcgactgc
     2101 tcaatggcca acctgtggac gccaaggaga tgcaggccag gtgcgcctat gtccagcagg
     2161 atgacctctt tatcggctcc ctaacggcca gggaacacct gattttccag gccatggtgc
     2221 ggatgccacg acatctgacc tatcggcagc gagtggcccg cgtggatcag gtgatccagg
     2281 agctttcgct cagcaaatgt cagcacacga tcatcggtgt gcccggcagg gtgaaaggtc
     2341 tgtccggcgg agaaaggaag cgtctggcat tcgcctccga ggcactaacc gatccgccgc
     2401 ttctgatctg cgatgagccc acctccggac tggactcatt taccgcccac agcgtcgtcc
     2461 aggtgctgaa gaagctgtcg cagaagggca agaccgtcat cctgaccatt catcagccgt
     2521 cttccgagct gtttgagctc tttgacaaga tccttctgat ggccgagggc agggtagctt
     2581 tcttgggcac tcccagcgaa gccgtcgact tcttttccta gtgagttcga tgtgtttatt
     2641 aagggtatct agcattacat tacatctcaa ctcctatcca gcgtgggtgc ccagtgtcct
     2701 accaactaca atccggcgga cttttacgta caggtgttgg ccgttgtgcc cggacgggag
     2761 atcgagtccc gtgatcggat cgccaagata tgcgacaatt ttgctattag caaagtagcc
     2821 cgggatatgg agcagttgtt ggccaccaaa aatttggaga agccactgga gcagccggag
     2881 aatgggtaca cctacaaggc cacctggttc atgcagttcc gggcggtcct gtggcgatcc
     2941 tggctgtcgg tgctcaagga accactcctc gtaaaagtgc gacttattca gacaacggtg
     3001 agtggttcca gtggaaacaa atgatataac gcttacaatt cttggaaaca aattcgctag
     3061 attttagtta gaattgcctg attccacacc cttcttagtt tttttcaatg agatgtatag
     3121 tttatagttt tgcagaaaat aaataaattt catttaactc gcgaacatgt tgaagatatg
     3181 aatattaatg agatgcgagt aacattttaa tttgcagatg gttgccatct tgattggcct
     3241 catctttttg ggccaacaac tcacgcaagt gggcgtgatg aatatcaacg gagccatctt
     3301 cctcttcctg accaacatga cctttcaaaa cgtctttgcc acgataaatg taagtcttgt
     3361 ttagaataca tttgcatatt aataatttac taactttcta atgaatcgat tcgatttagg
     3421 tgttcacctc agagctgcca gtttttatga gggaggcccg aagtcgactt tatcgctgtg
     3481 acacatactt tctgggcaaa acgattgccg aattaccgct ttttctcaca gtgccactgg
     3541 tcttcacggc gattgcctat ccgatgatcg gactgcgggc cggagtgctg cacttcttca
     3601 actgcctggc gctggtcact ctggtggcca atgtgtcaac gtccttcgga tatctaatat
     3661 cctgcgccag ctcctcgacc tcgatggcgc tgtctgtggg tccgccggtt atcataccat
     3721 tcctgctctt tggcggcttc ttcttgaact cgggctcggt gccagtatac ctcaaatggt
     3781 tgtcgtacct ctcatggttc cgttacgcca acgagggtct gctgattaac caatgggcgg
     3841 acgtggagcc gggcgaaatt agctgcacat cgtcgaacac cacgtgcccc agttcgggca
     3901 aggtcatcct ggagacgctt aacttctccg ccgccgatct gccgctggac tacgtgggtc
     3961 tggccattct catcgtgagc ttccgggtgc tcgcatatct ggctctaaga cttcgggccc
     4021 gacgcaagga gtagccgaca tatatccgaa ataactgctt gttttttttt tttaccatta
     4081 ttaccatcgt gtttactgtt tattgccccc tcaaaaagct aatgtaatta tatttgtgcc
     4141 aataaaaaca agatatgacc tatagaatac aagtatttcc ccttcgaaca tccccacaag
     4201 tagactttgg atttgtcttc taaccaaaag acttacacac ctgcatacct tacatcaaaa
     4261 actcgtttat cgctacataa aacaccggga tatatttttt atatacatac ttttcaaatc
     4321 gcgcgccctc ttcataattc acctccacca caccacgttt cgtagttgct ctttcgctgt
     4381 ctcccacccg ctctccgcaa cacattcacc ttttgttcga cgaccttgga gcgactgtcg
     4441 ttagttccgc gcgattcggt tcgctcaaat ggttccgagt ggttcatttc gtctcaatag
     4501 aaattagtaa taaatatttg tatgtacaat ttatttgctc caatatattt gtatatattt
     4561 ccctcacagc tatatttatt ctaatttaat attatgactt tttaaggtaa ttttttgtga
     4621 cctgttcgga gtgattagcg ttacaatttg aactgaaagt gacatccagt gtttgttcct
     4681 tgtgtagatg catctcaaaa aaatggtggg cataatagtg ttgtttatat atatcaaaaa
     4741 taacaactat aataataaga atacatttaa tttagaaaat gcttggattt cactggaact
     4801 aggctagcat aacttcgtat aatgtatgct atacgaagtt atgctagcgg atccgggaat
     4861 tgggAATTGG GCAATATTTA AATGGCGGCG CGCCGAATTC TTTTTTGCTC ACCTGTGATT
     4921 GCTCCTACTC AAATACAAAA ACATCAAATT TTCTGTCAAT AAAGCATATT TATTTATATT
     4981 TATTTTACAG GAAAGAATTC CTTTTAAAGT GTATTTTAAC CTATAATGAA AAACGATTAA
     5041 AAAAAATACA TAAAATAATT CGAAAATTTT TGAATAGCCC AGGTTGATAA AAATTCATTT
     5101 CATACGTTTT ATAACTTATG CCCCTAAGTA TTTTTTGACC ATAGTGTTTC AATTCTACAT
     5161 TAATTTTACA GAGTAGAATG AAACGCCACC TACTCAGCCA AGAGGCGAAA AGGTTAGCTC
     5221 GCCAAGCAGA GAGGGCGCCA GTGCTCACTA CTTTTTATAA TTCTCAACTT CTTTTTCCAG
     5281 ACTCAGTTCG TATATATAGA CCTATTTTCA ATTTAACGTC GGATCGTGCG GTGCTGAGAG
     5341 GTTTTAGAGC TAGAAATAGC AAGTTAAAAT AAGGCTAGTC CGTTATCAAC TTGAAAAAGT
     5401 GGCACCGAGT CGGTGCTTTT TTGTTTAAAC attttcaacg tcctcgatag tatagtggtt
     5461 agtatccccg cctgtcacgc gggagaccgg ggttcaattc cccgtcgggg agaatctgtg
     5521 attctttttt tttttctttt actttgttat ataaacaatt tttgttttaa ttgaatctaa
     5581 tttgccattg cttttaggaa tctcaggcat ccagcaagcg tttgtccgcc gaatcgccca
     5641 tcagtgaaga agatcctgtg gcggctacga aaatctcccc ggccatgtcg gcctccacct
     5701 ccagcgaaaa acccatcagc gagctggcca cctctgtgct gacccaccgc tttccagact
     5761 ccacctcctc acccggcgaa catggccttg gacgaatgca gttgtcgatc cgctacagcg
     5821 cccagcgtca aaaactagac gtgaccatac acaaaatcca gaagatacca cttcgcgatc
     5881 ccagcaatat ccccgatccg tatgttaagc tgtatctgtt gcctggacgc accaaggagt
     5941 cgaaacgcaa gacgagcgtg atcaaggaca actgcaaccc cgtctacgat gcatcctttg
     6001 agtacctgat ttccattgcc gaactcaggc agacggaact ggaggtgacg gtgtgcaccc
     6061 aaaagggatt cctatccggc ggtagtccca tcattggcat ggtaggtacc cgaaagcaac
     6121 cccttagtta cagacacagc gcgtacgtcc ttcgcatcct tatgattccc aagtacatat
     6181 tctgcaagag tacagtatat ataggaaaga tatccgggtg aacttcgGCA CATGCACGTG
     6241 CATGAGTTTT AGAGCTAGAA ATAGCAAGTT AAAATAAGGC TAGTCCGTTA TCAACTTGAA
     6301 AAAGTGGCAC CGAGTCGGTG CTTTTTTaat tAAggAACGC GGCCGCAACG GTACctgcag
     6361 ccacgtaata agtgtgcgtt gaatttattc gcaaaaacat tgcatatttt cggcaaagta
     6421 aaattttgtt gcatacctta tcaaaaaata agtgctgcat actttttaga gaaaccaaat
     6481 aattttttat tgcatacccg tttttaataa aatacattgc ataccctctt ttaataaaaa
     6541 atattgcata ctttgacgaa acaaattttc gttgcatacc caataaaaga ttattatatt
     6601 gcatacccgt ttttaataaa atacattgca taccctcttt taataaagaa tattgcatac
     6661 gttgacgaaa caaattttcg ttgcataccc aataaaagat tattatattg catacctttt
     6721 cttgccatac catttagccg atcaattgag atctgaattc attttcaacg tcctcgatag
     6781 tatagtggtt agtatccccg cctgtcacgc gggagaccgg ggttcaattc cccgtcgggg
     6841 agaatctgtg attctttttt tttttctttt actttgttat ataaacaatt tttgttttaa
     6901 ttgaatctaa tttgccattg cttttaggaa tctcaggcat ccagcaagcg tttgtccgcc
     6961 gaatcgccca tcagtgaaga agatcctgtg gcggctacga aaatctcccc ggccatgtcg
     7021 gcctccacct ccagcgaaaa acccatcagc gagctggcca cctctgtgct gacccaccgc
     7081 tttccagact ccacctcctc acccggcgaa catggccttg gacgaatgca gttgtcgatc
     7141 cgctacagcg cccagcgtca aaaactagac gtgaccatac acaaaatcca gaagatacca
     7201 cttcgcgatc ccagcaatat ccccgatccg tatgttaagc tgtatctgtt gcctggacgc
     7261 accaaggagt cgaaacgcaa gacgagcgtg atcaaggaca actgcaaccc cgtctacgat
     7321 gcatcctttg agtacctgat ttccattgcc gaactcaggc agacggaact ggaggtgacg
     7381 gtgtgcaccc aaaagggatt cctatccggc ggtagtccca tcattggcat ggtaggtacc
     7441 cgaaagcaac cccttagtta cagacacagc gcgtacgtcc ttcgcatcct tatgattccc
     7501 aagtacatat tctgcaagag tacagtatat ataggaaaga tatccgggtg aacttcgTAT
     7561 GCCACTCGAC GTTCGATgtt ttagagctag aaatagcaag ttaaaataag gctagtccgt
     7621 tatcaacttg aaaaagtggc accgagtcgg tgcttttttg ctcacctgtg attgctccta
     7681 ctcaaataca aaaacatcaa attttctgtc aataaagcat atttatttat atttatttta
     7741 caggaaagaa ttccttttaa agtgtatttt aacctataat gaaaaacgat taaaaaaaat
     7801 acataaaata attcgaaaat ttttgaatag cccaggttga taaaaattca tttcatacgt
     7861 tttataactt atgcccctaa gtattttttg accatagtgt ttcaattcta cattaatttt
     7921 acagagtaga atgaaacgcc acctactcag ccaagaggcg aaaaggttag ctcgccaagc
     7981 agagagggcg ccagtgctca ctacttttta taattctcaa cttctttttc cagactcagt
     8041 tcgtatatat agacctattt tcaatttaac gtcgTTCCAC TTCCCTTGCG CATAgtttta
     8101 gagctagaaa tagcaagtta aaataaggct agtccgttat caacttgaaa aagtggcacc
     8161 gagtcggtgc ttttttgcct acctggagcc tgagagttgt tctagagatc cactagtgtc
     8221 gacgatgtag gtcacggtct cgaagccgcg gtgcgggtgc cagggcgtgc ccttgggctc
     8281 cccgggcgcg tactccacct cacccatctg gtccatcatg atgaacgggt cgaggtggcg
     8341 gtagttgatc ccggcgaacg cgcggcgcac cgggaagccc tcgccctcga aaccgctggg
     8401 cgcggtggtc acggtgagca cgggacgtgc gacggcgtcg gcgggtgcgg atacgcgggg
     8461 cagcgtcagc gggttctcga cggtcacggc gggcatgtcg acactagttc tagccagctt
     8521 ttgttccctt tagtgagggt taatttcgag cttggcgtaa tcatggtcat agctgtttcc
     8581 tgtgtgaaat tgttatccgc tcacaattcc acacaacata cgagccggaa gcataaagtg
     8641 taaagcctgg ggtgcctaat gagtgagcta actcacatta attgcgttgc gctcactgcc
     8701 cgctttccag tcgggaaacc tgtcgtgcca gctgcattaa tgaatcggcc aacgcgcggg
     8761 gagaggcggt ttgcgtattg ggcgctcttc cgcttcctcg ctcactgact cgctgcgctc
     8821 ggtcgttcgg ctgcggcgag cggtatcagc tcactcaaag gcggtaatac ggttatccac
     8881 agaatcaggg gataacgcag gaaagaacat gtgagcaaaa ggccagcaaa aggccaggaa
     8941 ccgtaaaaag gccgcgttgc tggcgttttt ccataggctc cgcccccctg acgagcatca
     9001 caaaaatcga cgctcaagtc agaggtggcg aaacccgaca ggactataaa gataccaggc
     9061 gtttccccct ggaagctccc tcgtgcgctc tcctgttccg accctgccgc ttaccggata
     9121 cctgtccgcc tttctccctt cgggaagcgt ggcgctttct catagctcac gctgtaggta
     9181 tctcagttcg gtgtaggtcg ttcgctccaa gctgggctgt gtgcacgaac cccccgttca
     9241 gcccgaccgc tgcgccttat ccggtaacta tcgtcttgag tccaacccgg taagacacga
     9301 cttatcgcca ctggcagcag ccactggtaa caggattagc agagcgaggt atgtaggcgg
     9361 tgctacagag ttcttgaagt ggtggcctaa ctacggctac actagaagga cagtatttgg
     9421 tatctgcgct ctgctgaagc cagttacctt cggaaaaaga gttggtagct cttgatccgg
     9481 caaacaaacc accgctggta gcggtggttt ttttgtttgc aagcagcaga ttacgcgcag
     9541 aaaaaaagga tctcaagaag atcctttgat cttttctacg gggtctgacg ctcagtggaa
     9601 cgaaaactca cgttaaggga ttttggtcat gagattatca aaaaggatct tcacctagat
     9661 ccttttaaat taaaaatgaa gttttaaatc aatctaaagt atatatgagt aaacttggtc
     9721 tgacagttac caatgcttaa tcagtgaggc acctatctca gcgatctgtc tatttcgttc
     9781 atccatagtt gcctgactcc ccgtcgtgta gataactacg atacgggagg gcttaccatc
     9841 tggccccagt gctgcaatga taccgcgaga cccacgctca ccggctccag atttatcagc
     9901 aataaaccag ccagccggaa gggccgagcg cagaagtggt cctgcaactt tatccgcctc
     9961 catccagtct attaattgtt gccgggaagc tagagtaagt agttcgccag ttaatagttt
    10021 gcgcaacgtt gttgccattg ctacaggcat cgtggtgtca cgctcgtcgt ttggtatggc
    10081 ttcattcagc tccggttccc aacgatcaag gcgagttaca tgatccccca tgttgtgcaa
    10141 aaaagcggtt agctccttcg gtcctccgat cgttgtcaga agtaagttgg ccgcagtgtt
    10201 atcactcatg gttatggcag cactgcataa ttctcttact gtcatgccat ccgtaagatg
    10261 cttttctgtg actggtgagt actcaaccaa gtcattctga gaatagtgta tgcggcgacc
    10321 gagttgctct tgcccggcgt caatacggga taataccgcg ccacatagca gaactttaaa
    10381 agtgctcatc attggaaaac gttcttcggg gcgaaaactc tcaaggatct taccgctgtt
    10441 gagatccagt tcgatgtaac ccactcgtgc acccaactga tcttcagcat cttttacttt
    10501 caccagcgtt tctgggtgag caaaaacagg aaggcaaaat gccgcaaaaa agggaataag
    10561 ggcgacacgg aaatgttgaa tactcatact cttccttttt caatattatt gaagcattta
    10621 tcagggttat tgtctcatga gcggatacat atttgaatgt atttagaaaa ataaacaaat
    10681 aggggttccg cgcacatttc cccgaaaagt gccac
//
