Features (pLannotate 1.2.2; 23 found; start..end, strand, type, name):
    183..216     -  protein_bind   loxP: Cre-mediated recombination occurs in the 8-bp core sequence (GCATACAT). Cre recombinase
    275..695     +  promoter       dU6-3 promoter: RNA polymerase III promoter for Drosophila U6-3 snRNA (Port et al., 2014)
    715..790     +  misc_RNA       gRNA scaffold: guide RNA scaffold for the Streptococcus pyogenes CRISPR/Cas9 system
    805..1601    +  promoter       dU6-1 promoter: RNA polymerase III promoter for Drosophila U6-1 snRNA (Port et al., 2014)
   1620..1695    +  misc_RNA       gRNA scaffold: guide RNA scaffold for the Streptococcus pyogenes CRISPR/Cas9 system
   1736..2121    +  protein_bind   gypsy insulator: chromatin insulator from Drosophila Su(Hw), CP190, and Mod(mdg4)67.2
   2135..2931    +  promoter       dU6-1 promoter: RNA polymerase III promoter for Drosophila U6-1 snRNA (Port et al., 2014)
   2952..3027    +  misc_RNA       gRNA scaffold: guide RNA scaffold for the Streptococcus pyogenes CRISPR/Cas9 system
   3028..3448    +  promoter       dU6-3 promoter: RNA polymerase III promoter for Drosophila U6-3 snRNA (Port et al., 2014)
   3469..3544    +  misc_RNA       gRNA scaffold: guide RNA scaffold for the Streptococcus pyogenes CRISPR/Cas9 system
   3613..3682    +  protein_bind   attB: attB site for the φC31 integrase (Groth et al., 2000) phage φC31 integrase
   3901..3919    -  promoter       T3 promoter: promoter for bacteriophage T3 RNA polymerase
   3964..3980    -  protein_bind   lac operator: The lac repressor binds to the lac operator to inhibit transcription in E. coli. This inhibition can be relieved by adding lactose or isopropyl-β-D-thiogalactopyranoside (IPTG). lac repressor encoded by lacI
   3988..4018    -  promoter       lac promoter: promoter for the E. coli lac operon
   4033..4054    -  protein_bind   CAP binding site: CAP binding activates transcription in the presence of cAMP. E. coli catabolite activator protein
   4067..4159    -  CDS            lacI (fragment): lac repressor; lacI; The lac repressor binds to the lac operator to inhibit transcription in E. coli. This inhibition can be relieved by adding lactose or isopropyl-β-D-thiogalactopyranoside (IPTG).
   4342..4930    -  rep_origin     ori: high-copy-number ColE1/pMB1/pBR322/pUC origin of replication
   5101..5961    -  CDS            AmpR: β-lactamase; bla; confers resistance to ampicillin, carbenicillin, and related antibiotics
   5962..6066    -  promoter       AmpR promoter: bla
   6093..6451    +  rep_origin     f1 ori (sequence partly withheld): f1 bacteriophage origin of replication; arrow indicates direction of (+) strand synthesis
   6552..6709    -  CDS            lacZα (fragment): LacZα fragment of β-galactosidase; lacZ fragment
   6712..6730    +  promoter       T7 promoter: promoter for bacteriophage T7 RNA polymerase
   6755..176     +  gene           mini-white (across the origin): white; This modified version of the white gene lacks part of the first intron.
>Addgene plasmid #125004 | OA-1045B | addgene full sequence | sequence record 244211 | Addgene NGS Result
CGGAGTGATTAGCGTTACAATTTGAACTGAAAGTGACATCCAGTGTTTGTTCCTTGTGTAGATGCATCTC
AAAAAAATGGTGGGCATAATAGTGTTGTTTATATATATCAAAAATAACAACTATAATAATAAGAATACAT
TTAATTTAGAAAATGCTTGGATTTCACTGGAACTAGGCTAGCATAACTTCGTATAATGTATGCTATACGA
AGTTATGCTAGCGGATCCGGGAATTGGGAATTGGGCAATATTTAAATGGCGGCGCGCCGAATTCTTTTTT
GCTCACCTGTGATTGCTCCTACTCAAATACAAAAACATCAAATTTTCTGTCAATAAAGCATATTTATTTA
TATTTATTTTACAGGAAAGAATTCCTTTTAAAGTGTATTTTAACCTATAATGAAAAACGATTAAAAAAAA
TACATAAAATAATTCGAAAATTTTTGAATAGCCCAGGTTGATAAAAATTCATTTCATACGTTTTATAACT
TATGCCCCTAAGTATTTTTTGACCATAGTGTTTCAATTCTACATTAATTTTACAGAGTAGAATGAAACGC
CACCTACTCAGCCAAGAGGCGAAAAGGTTAGCTCGCCAAGCAGAGAGGGCGCCAGTGCTCACTACTTTTT
ATAATTCTCAACTTCTTTTTCCAGACTCAGTTCGTATATATAGACCTATTTTCAATTTAACGTCGGATCG
TGCGGTGCTGAGAGGTTTTAGAGCTAGAAATAGCAAGTTAAAATAAGGCTAGTCCGTTATCAACTTGAAA
AAGTGGCACCGAGTCGGTGCTTTTTTGTTTAAACATTTTCAACGTCCTCGATAGTATAGTGGTTAGTATC
CCCGCCTGTCACGCGGGAGACCGGGGTTCAATTCCCCGTCGGGGAGAATCTGTGATTCTTTTTTTTTTTC
TTTTACTTTGTTATATAAACAATTTTTGTTTTAATTGAATCTAATTTGCCATTGCTTTTAGGAATCTCAG
GCATCCAGCAAGCGTTTGTCCGCCGAATCGCCCATCAGTGAAGAAGATCCTGTGGCGGCTACGAAAATCT
CCCCGGCCATGTCGGCCTCCACCTCCAGCGAAAAACCCATCAGCGAGCTGGCCACCTCTGTGCTGACCCA
CCGCTTTCCAGACTCCACCTCCTCACCCGGCGAACATGGCCTTGGACGAATGCAGTTGTCGATCCGCTAC
AGCGCCCAGCGTCAAAAACTAGACGTGACCATACACAAAATCCAGAAGATACCACTTCGCGATCCCAGCA
ATATCCCCGATCCGTATGTTAAGCTGTATCTGTTGCCTGGACGCACCAAGGAGTCGAAACGCAAGACGAG
CGTGATCAAGGACAACTGCAACCCCGTCTACGATGCATCCTTTGAGTACCTGATTTCCATTGCCGAACTC
AGGCAGACGGAACTGGAGGTGACGGTGTGCACCCAAAAGGGATTCCTATCCGGCGGTAGTCCCATCATTG
GCATGGTAGGTACCCGAAAGCAACCCCTTAGTTACAGACACAGCGCGTACGTCCTTCGCATCCTTATGAT
TCCCAAGTACATATTCTGCAAGAGTACAGTATATATAGGAAAGATATCCGGGTGAACTTCGGCACATGCA
CGTGCATGAGTTTTAGAGCTAGAAATAGCAAGTTAAAATAAGGCTAGTCCGTTATCAACTTGAAAAAGTG
GCACCGAGTCGGTGCTTTTTTAATTAAGGAACGCGGCCGCAACGGTACCTGCAGCCACGTAATAAGTGTG
CGTTGAATTTATTCGCAAAAACATTGCATATTTTCGGCAAAGTAAAATTTTGTTGCATACCTTATCAAAA
AATAAGTGCTGCATACTTTTTAGAGAAACCAAATAATTTTTTATTGCATACCCGTTTTTAATAAAATACA
TTGCATACCCTCTTTTAATAAAAAATATTGCATACTTTGACGAAACAAATTTTCGTTGCATACCCAATAA
AAGATTATTATATTGCATACCCGTTTTTAATAAAATACATTGCATACCCTCTTTTAATAAAGAATATTGC
ATACGTTGACGAAACAAATTTTCGTTGCATACCCAATAAAAGATTATTATATTGCATACCTTTTCTTGCC
ATACCATTTAGCCGATCAATTGAGATCTGAATTCATTTTCAACGTCCTCGATAGTATAGTGGTTAGTATC
CCCGCCTGTCACGCGGGAGACCGGGGTTCAATTCCCCGTCGGGGAGAATCTGTGATTCTTTTTTTTTTTC
TTTTACTTTGTTATATAAACAATTTTTGTTTTAATTGAATCTAATTTGCCATTGCTTTTAGGAATCTCAG
GCATCCAGCAAGCGTTTGTCCGCCGAATCGCCCATCAGTGAAGAAGATCCTGTGGCGGCTACGAAAATCT
CCCCGGCCATGTCGGCCTCCACCTCCAGCGAAAAACCCATCAGCGAGCTGGCCACCTCTGTGCTGACCCA
CCGCTTTCCAGACTCCACCTCCTCACCCGGCGAACATGGCCTTGGACGAATGCAGTTGTCGATCCGCTAC
AGCGCCCAGCGTCAAAAACTAGACGTGACCATACACAAAATCCAGAAGATACCACTTCGCGATCCCAGCA
ATATCCCCGATCCGTATGTTAAGCTGTATCTGTTGCCTGGACGCACCAAGGAGTCGAAACGCAAGACGAG
CGTGATCAAGGACAACTGCAACCCCGTCTACGATGCATCCTTTGAGTACCTGATTTCCATTGCCGAACTC
AGGCAGACGGAACTGGAGGTGACGGTGTGCACCCAAAAGGGATTCCTATCCGGCGGTAGTCCCATCATTG
GCATGGTAGGTACCCGAAAGCAACCCCTTAGTTACAGACACAGCGCGTACGTCCTTCGCATCCTTATGAT
TCCCAAGTACATATTCTGCAAGAGTACAGTATATATAGGAAAGATATCCGGGTGAACTTCGTATGCCACT
CGACGTTCGATGTTTTAGAGCTAGAAATAGCAAGTTAAAATAAGGCTAGTCCGTTATCAACTTGAAAAAG
TGGCACCGAGTCGGTGCTTTTTTGCTCACCTGTGATTGCTCCTACTCAAATACAAAAACATCAAATTTTC
TGTCAATAAAGCATATTTATTTATATTTATTTTACAGGAAAGAATTCCTTTTAAAGTGTATTTTAACCTA
TAATGAAAAACGATTAAAAAAAATACATAAAATAATTCGAAAATTTTTGAATAGCCCAGGTTGATAAAAA
TTCATTTCATACGTTTTATAACTTATGCCCCTAAGTATTTTTTGACCATAGTGTTTCAATTCTACATTAA
TTTTACAGAGTAGAATGAAACGCCACCTACTCAGCCAAGAGGCGAAAAGGTTAGCTCGCCAAGCAGAGAG
GGCGCCAGTGCTCACTACTTTTTATAATTCTCAACTTCTTTTTCCAGACTCAGTTCGTATATATAGACCT
ATTTTCAATTTAACGTCGTTCCACTTCCCTTGCGCATAGTTTTAGAGCTAGAAATAGCAAGTTAAAATAA
GGCTAGTCCGTTATCAACTTGAAAAAGTGGCACCGAGTCGGTGCTTTTTTGCCTACCTGGAGCCTGAGAG
TTGTTCTAGAGATCCACTAGTGTCGACGATGTAGGTCACGGTCTCGAAGCCGCGGTGCGGGTGCCAGGGC
GTGCCCTTGGGCTCCCCGGGCGCGTACTCCACCTCACCCATCTGGTCCATCATGATGAACGGGTCGAGGT
GGCGGTAGTTGATCCCGGCGAACGCGCGGCGCACCGGGAAGCCCTCGCCCTCGAAACCGCTGGGCGCGGT
GGTCACGGTGAGCACGGGACGTGCGACGGCGTCGGCGGGTGCGGATACGCGGGGCAGCGTCAGCGGGTTC
TCGACGGTCACGGCGGGCATGTCGACACTAGTTCTAGCCAGCTTTTGTTCCCTTTAGTGAGGGTTAATTT
CGAGCTTGGCGTAATCATGGTCATAGCTGTTTCCTGTGTGAAATTGTTATCCGCTCACAATTCCACACAA
CATACGAGCCGGAAGCATAAAGTGTAAAGCCTGGGGTGCCTAATGAGTGAGCTAACTCACATTAATTGCG
TTGCGCTCACTGCCCGCTTTCCAGTCGGGAAACCTGTCGTGCCAGCTGCATTAATGAATCGGCCAACGCG
CGGGGAGAGGCGGTTTGCGTATTGGGCGCTCTTCCGCTTCCTCGCTCACTGACTCGCTGCGCTCGGTCGT
TCGGCTGCGGCGAGCGGTATCAGCTCACTCAAAGGCGGTAATACGGTTATCCACAGAATCAGGGGATAAC
GCAGGAAAGAACATGTGAGCAAAAGGCCAGCAAAAGGCCAGGAACCGTAAAAAGGCCGCGTTGCTGGCGT
TTTTCCATAGGCTCCGCCCCCCTGACGAGCATCACAAAAATCGACGCTCAAGTCAGAGGTGGCGAAACCC
GACAGGACTATAAAGATACCAGGCGTTTCCCCCTGGAAGCTCCCTCGTGCGCTCTCCTGTTCCGACCCTG
CCGCTTACCGGATACCTGTCCGCCTTTCTCCCTTCGGGAAGCGTGGCGCTTTCTCATAGCTCACGCTGTA
GGTATCTCAGTTCGGTGTAGGTCGTTCGCTCCAAGCTGGGCTGTGTGCACGAACCCCCCGTTCAGCCCGA
CCGCTGCGCCTTATCCGGTAACTATCGTCTTGAGTCCAACCCGGTAAGACACGACTTATCGCCACTGGCA
GCAGCCACTGGTAACAGGATTAGCAGAGCGAGGTATGTAGGCGGTGCTACAGAGTTCTTGAAGTGGTGGC
CTAACTACGGCTACACTAGAAGAACAGTATTTGGTATCTGCGCTCTGCTGAAGCCAGTTACCTTCGGAAA
AAGAGTTGGTAGCTCTTGATCCGGCAAACAAACCACCGCTGGTAGCGGTGGTTTTTTTGTTTGCAAGCAG
CAGATTACGCGCAGAAAAAAAGGATCTCAAGAAGATCCTTTGATCTTTTCTACGGGGTCTGACGCTCAGT
GGAACGAAAACTCACGTTAAGGGATTTTGGTCATGAGATTATCAAAAAGGATCTTCACCTAGATCCTTTT
AAATTAAAAATGAAGTTTTAAATCAATCTAAAGTATATATGAGTAAACTTGGTCTGACAGTTACCAATGC
TTAATCAGTGAGGCACCTATCTCAGCGATCTGTCTATTTCGTTCATCCATAGTTGCCTGACTCCCCGTCG
TGTAGATAACTACGATACGGGAGGGCTTACCATCTGGCCCCAGTGCTGCAATGATACCGCGAGACCCACG
CTCACCGGCTCCAGATTTATCAGCAATAAACCAGCCAGCCGGAAGGGCCGAGCGCAGAAGTGGTCCTGCA
ACTTTATCCGCCTCCATCCAGTCTATTAATTGTTGCCGGGAAGCTAGAGTAAGTAGTTCGCCAGTTAATA
GTTTGCGCAACGTTGTTGCCATTGCTACAGGCATCGTGGTGTCACGCTCGTCGTTTGGTATGGCTTCATT
CAGCTCCGGTTCCCAACGATCAAGGCGAGTTACATGATCCCCCATGTTGTGCAAAAAAGCGGTTAGCTCC
TTCGGTCCTCCGATCGTTGTCAGAAGTAAGTTGGCCGCAGTGTTATCACTCATGGTTATGGCAGCACTGC
ATAATTCTCTTACTGTCATGCCATCCGTAAGATGCTTTTCTGTGACTGGTGAGTACTCAACCAAGTCATT
CTGAGAATAGTGTATGCGGCGACCGAGTTGCTCTTGCCCGGCGTCAATACGGGATAATACCGCGCCACAT
AGCAGAACTTTAAAAGTGCTCATCATTGGAAAACGTTCTTCGGGGCGAAAACTCTCAAGGATCTTACCGC
TGTTGAGATCCAGTTCGATGTAACCCACTCGTGCACCCAACTGATCTTCAGCATCTTTTACTTTCACCAG
CGTTTCTGGGTGAGCAAAAACAGGAAGGCAAAATGCCGCAAAAAAGGGAATAAGGGCGACACGGAAATGT
TGAATACTCATACTCTTCCTTTTTCAATATTATTGAAGCATTTATCAGGGTTATTGTCTCATGAGCGGAT
ACATATTTGAATGTATTTAGAAAAATAAACAAATAGGGGTTCCGCGCACATTTCSCCKRAAWGKSSMAYS
KG
[124 nt withheld, positions 6093-6216]
C
[91 nt withheld, positions 6218-6308]
A
[49 nt withheld, positions 6310-6358]
CCTTTGACGTTGGAGTCCACGTTCTTT
[37 nt withheld, positions 6386-6422]
ACCCTATCTCGGTCTATTCTTTTGATTTATAAGGGATTTTGCCGATTTCGGCCTATTGGTTAAAAAATGA
GCTGATTTAACAAAAATTTAACGCGAATYKYWWMAWRMKMYKMWMSAGGGCGCGTCCCATTCGCCATTCA
GGCTGCGCAACTGTTGGGAAGGGCGATCGGTGCGGGCCTCTTCGCTATTACGCCAGCTGGCGAAAGGGGG
ATGTGCTGCAAGGCGATTAAGTTGGGTAACGCCAGGGTTTTCCCAGTCACGACGTTGTAAAACGACGGCC
AGTGAATTGTAATACGACTCACTATAGGGCGAATTGGGTACGTACCGGGCCCCTAGTATGTATGTAAGTT
AATAAAACCCATTTTTGCGGAAAGTAGATAAAAAAAACATTTTTTTTTTTTACTGCACTGGATATCATTG
AACTTATCTGATCAGTTTTAAATTTACTTCGATCCAAGGGTATTTGATGTACCAGGTTCTTTCGATTACC
TCTCACTCAAAATGACATTCCACTCAAAGTCAGCGCTGTTTGCCTCCTTCTCTGTCCACAGAAATATCGC
CGTCTCTTTCGCCGCTGCGTCCGCTATCTCTTTCGCCACCGTTTGTAGCGTTACGTAGCGTCAATGTCCG
CCTTCAGTTGCATTTTGTCAGCGGTTTCGTGACGAAGCTCCAAGCGGTTTACGCCATCAATTAAACACAA
AGTGCTGTGCCAAAACTCCTCTCGCTTCTTATTTTTGTTTGTTTTTTGAGTGATTGGGGTGGTGATTGGT
TTTGGGTGGGTAAGCAGGGGAAAGTGTGAAAAATCCCGGCAATGGGCCAAGAGGATCAGGAGCTATTAAT
TCGCGGAGGCAGCAAACACCCATCTGCCGAGCATCTGAACAATGTGAGTAGTACATGTGCATACATCTTA
AGTTCACTTGATCTATAGGAACTGCGATTGCAACATCAAATTGTCTGCGGCGTGAGAACTGCGACCCACA
AAAATCCCAAACCGCAATTGCACAAACAAATAGTGACACGAAACAGATTATTCTGGTAGCTGTTCTCGCT
ATATAAGACAATTTTTGAGATCATATCATGATCAAGACATCTAAAGGCATTCATTTTCGACTATATTCTT
TTTTACAAAAAATATAACAACCAGATATTTTAAGCTGATCCTAGATGCACAAAAAATAAATAAAAGTATA
AACCTACTTCGTAGGATACTTCGGGGTACTTTTTGTTCGGGGTTAGATGAGCATAACGCTTGTAGTTGAT
ATTTGAGATCCCCTATCATTGCAGGGTGACAGCGGAGCGGCTTCGCAGAGCTGCATTAACCAGGGCTTCG
GGCAGGCCAAAAACTACGGCACGCTCCGGCCACCCAGTCCGCCGGAGGACTCCGGTTCAGGGAGCGGCCA
ACTAGCCGAGAACCTCACCTATGCCTGGCACAATATGGACATCTTTGGGGCGGTCAATCAGCCGGGCTCC
GGATGGCGGCAGCTGGTCAACCGGACACGCGGACTATTCTGCAACGAGCGACACATACCGGCGCCCAGGA
AACATTTGCTCAAGAACGGTGAGTTTCTATTCGCAGTCGGCTGATCTGTGTGAAATCTTAATAAAGGGTC
CAATTACCAATTTGAAACTCAGTTTGCGGCGTGGCCTATCCGGGCGAACTTTTGGCCGTGATGGGCAGTT
CCGGTGCCGGAAAGACGACCCTGCTGAATGCCCTTGCCTTTCGATCGCCGCAGGGCATCCAAGTATCGCC
ATCCGGGATGCGACTGCTCAATGGCCAACCTGTGGACGCCAAGGAGATGCAGGCCAGGTGCGCCTATGTC
CAGCAGGATGACCTCTTTATCGGCTCCCTAACGGCCAGGGAACACCTGATTTTCCAAGCCATGGTGCGGA
TGCCACGACATCTGACCTATCGGCAGCGAGTGGCCCGCGTGGATCAGGTGATCCAGGAGCTTTCGCTCAG
CAAATGTCAGCACACGATCATCGGTGTGCCCGGCAGGGTGAAAGGTCTGTCCGGCGGAGAAAGGAAGCGT
CTGGCATTCGCCTCCGAGGCTCTAACCGATCCGCCGCTTCTGATCTGCGATGAGCCCACCTCCGGACTGG
ACTCCTTTACCGCCCACAGCGTCGTCCAGGTGCTGAAGAAGCTGTCGCAGAAGGGCAAGACCGTCATCCT
GACCATTCATCAGCCGTCTTCCGAGCTGTTTGAGCTCTTTGACAAGATCCTTCTGATGGCCGAGGGCAGG
GTAGCTTTCTTGGGCACTCCCAGCGAAGCCGTCGACTTCTTTTCCTAGTGAGTTCGATGTGTTTATTAAG
GGTATCTAGTATTACATAACATCTCAACTCCTATCCAGCGTGGGTGCCCAGTGTCCTACCAACTACAATC
CGGCGGACTTTTACGTACAGGTGTTGGCCGTTGTGCCCGGACGGGAGATCGAGTCCCGTGATCGGATCGC
CAAGATATGCGACAATTTTGCCATTAGCAAAGTAGCCCGGGATATGGAGCAGTTGTTGGCCACCAAAAAT
CTGGAGAAGCCACTGGAGCAGCCGGAGAATGGGTACACCTACAAGGCCACCTGGTTCATGCAGTTCCGGG
CGGTCCTGTGGCGATCCTGGCTGTCGGTGCTCAAGGAACCACTCCTCGTAAAAGTGCGACTTATTCAGAC
AACGGTGAGTGGTTCCAGTGGAAACAAATGATATAACGCTTACAATTCTTGGAAACAAATTCGCTAGATT
TTAGATAGAATTGCCTGATTCCACACCCTTCTTAGTTTTTTTCAATGAGATGTATAGTTTATAGTTTTGC
AGAAGATAAATAAATTTCATTTAACTCGCGAATATTAATGAGATGCGAGTAACATTTTAATTTGCAGATG
GTTGCCATCTTGATTGGCCTCATCTTTTTGGGCCAACAACTCACGCAAGTGGGTGTGATGAATATCAACG
GAGCCATCTTCCTCTTCCTGACCAACATGACCTTTCAAAACGTCTTTGCCACGATAAATGTAAGTCATGT
TTAGAATACATTTGCATTTCAATAATTTACTAACTTTCTAATGAATCGATTCGATTTAGGTGTTCACCTC
AGAGCTGCCAGTTTTTATGAGGGAGGCCCGAAGTCGACTTTATCGCTGTGACACATACTTTCTGGGCAAA
ACGATTGCCGAATTGCCGCTTTTTCTCACAGTGCCACTGGTCTTCACGGCGATTGCCTATCCGATGATCG
GACTGCGGGCCGGAGTGCTGCACTTCTTCAACTGCCTGGCGCTGGTCACTCTGGTGGCCAATGTGTCAAC
GTCCTTCGGATATCTAATATCCTGCGCCAGCTCCTCGACCTCGATGGCGCTGTCTGTGGGTCCGCCGGTT
ATCATACCATTCCTGCTCTTTGGCGGCTTCTTCTTGAACTCGGGCTCGGTGCCAGTATACCTCAAATGGT
TGTCGTACCTCTCATGGTTCCGTTACGCCAACGAGGGTCTGCTGATTAACCAATGGGCGGACGTGGAGCC
GGGCGAAATTAGCTGCACATCGTCGAACACCACGTGCCCCAGTTCGGGCAAGGTCATCCTGGAGACGCTT
AACTTCTCCGCCGCCGATCTGCCGCTGGACTACGTGGGTCTGGCCATTCTCATCGTGAGCTTCCGGGTGC
TCGCATATCTGGCTCTAAGACTTCGGGCCCGACGCAAGGAGTAGCCGACATATATCCGAAATAACTGCTT
GTTTTTTTTTTTTACCATTATTACCATCGTGTTTACTGTTTATTGCCCCCTCAAAAAGCTAATGTAATTA
TATTTGTGCCAATAAAAACAAGATATGACCTATAGAATACAAGTATTTCCCCTTCGAACATCCCCACAAG
TAGACTTTGGATTTGTCTTCTAACCAAAAGACTTACACACCTGCATACCTTACATCAAAAACTCGTTTAT
CGCTACATAAAACACCGGGATATATTTTTTATATACATACTTTTCAAATCGCGCGCCCTCTTCATAATTC
ACCTCCACCACACCACGTTTCGTAGTTGCTCTTTCGCTGTCTCCCACCCGCTCTCCGCAACACATTCACC
TTTTGTTCGACGACCTTGGAGCGACTGTCGTTAGTTCCGCGCGATTCGGTTCGCTCAAATGGTTCCGAGT
GGTTCATTTCGTCTCAATAGAAATTAGTAATAAATATTTGTATGTACAATTTATTTGCTCCAATATATTT
GTATATATTTCCCTCACAGCTATATTTATTCTAATTTAATATTATGACTTTTTAAGGTAATTTTTTGTGA
CCTGTT
